>Addgene plasmid #246259 | pCAAGS-mEGFP-Rab5a | addgene full sequence | sequence record 488615 | Addgene NGS Result
GTGCCACCTGGGTCGATCGACATTGATTATTGACTAGTTATTAATAGTAATCAATTACGGGGTCATTAGT
TCATAGCCCATATATGGAGTTCCGCGTTACATAACTTACGGTAAATGGCCCGCCTGGCTGACCGCCCAAC
GACCCCCGCCCATTGACGTCAATAATGACGTATGTTCCCATAGTAACGCCAATAGGGACTTTCCATTGAC
GTCAATGGGTGGAGTATTTACGGTAAACTGCCCACTTGGCAGTACATCAAGTGTATCATATGCCAAGTAC
GCCCCCTATTGACGTCAATGACGGTAAATGGCCCGCCTGGCATTATGCCCAGTACATGACCTTATGGGAC
TTTCCTACTTGGCAGTACATCTACGTATTAGTCATCGCTATTACCATGGTCGAGGTGAGCCCCACGTTCT
GCTTCACTCTCCCCATCTCCCCCCCCTCCCCACCCCCAATTTTGTATTTATTTATTTTTTAATTATTTTG
TGCAGCGATGGGGGCGGGGGGGGGGGGGGGGCGCGCGCCAGGCGGGGCGGGGCGGGGCGAGGGGCGGGGC
GGGGCGAGGCGGAGAGGTGCGGCGGCAGCCAATCAGAGCGGCGCGCTCCGAAAGTTTCCTTTTATGGCGA
GGCGGCGGCGGCGGCGGCCCTATAAAAAGCGAAGCGCGCGGCGGGCGGGAGTCGCTGCGCGCTGCCTTCG
CCCCGTGCCCCGCTCCGCCGCCGCCTCGCGCCGCCCGCCCCGGCTCTGACTGACCGCGTTACTCCCACAG
GTGAGCGGGCGGGACGGCCCTTCTCCTCCGGGCTGTAATTAGCGCTTGGTTTAATGACGGCTTGTTTCTT
TTCTGTGGCTGCGTGAAAGCCTTGAGGGGCTCCGGGAGGGCCCTTTGTGCGGGGGGAGCGGCTCGGGGGG
TGCGTGCGTGTGTGTGTGCGTGGGGAGCGCCGCGTGCGGCTCCGCGCTGCCCGGCGGCTGTGAGCGCTGC
GGGCGCGGCGCGGGGCTTTGTGCGCTCCGCAGTGTGCGCGAGGGGAGCGCGGCCGGGGGCGGTGCCCCGC
GGTGCGGGGGGGGCTGCGAGGGGAACAAAGGCTGCGTGCGGGGTGTGTGCGTGGGGGGGTGAGCAGGGGG
TGTGGGCGCGTCGGTCGGGCTGCAACCCCCCCTGCACCCCCCTCCCCGAGTTGCTGAGCACGGCCCGGCT
TCGGGTGCGGGGCTCCGTACGGGGCGTGGCGCGGGGCTCGCCGTGCCGGGCGGGGGGTGGCGGCAGGTGG
GGGTGCCGGGCGGGGCGGGGCCGCCTCGGGCCGGGGAGGGCTCGGGGGAGGGGCGCGGCGGCCCCCGGAG
CGCCGGCGGCTGTCGAGGCGCGGCGAGCCGCAGCCATTGCCTTTTATGGTAATCGTGCGAGAGGGCGCAG
GGACTTCCTTTGTCCCAAATCTGTGCGGAGCCGAAATCTGGGAGGCGCCGCCGCACCCCCTCTAGCGGGC
GCGGGGCGAAGCGGTGCGGCGCCGGCAGGAAGGAAATGGGCGGGGAGGGCCTTCGTGCGTCGCCGCGCCG
CCGTCCCCTTCTCCCTCTCCAGCCTCGGGGCTGTCCGCGGGGGGACGGCTGCCTTCGGGGGGGACGGGGC
AGGGCGGGGTTCGGCTTCTGGCGTGTGACCGGCGGCTCTAGCTAGAGCCTCTGCTAACCATGTTCATGCC
TTCTTCTTTTTCCTACAGCTCCTGGGCAACGTGCTGGTTATTGTGCTGTCTCATCATTTTGGCAAAGAAT
TCGCTAGCGCTACCGGTCGCCACCATGGTGAGCAAGGGCGAGGAGCTGTTCACCGGGGTGGTGCCCATCC
TGGTCGAGCTGGACGGCGACGTAAACGGCCACAAGTTCAGCGTGTCCGGCGAGGGCGAGGGCGATGCCAC
CTACGGCAAGCTGACCCTGAAGTTCATCTGCACCACCGGCAAGCTGCCCGTGCCCTGGCCCACCCTCGTG
ACCACCCTGACCTACGGCGTGCAGTGCTTCAGCCGCTACCCCGACCACATGAAGCAGCACGACTTCTTCA
AGTCCGCCATGCCCGAAGGCTACGTCCAGGAGCGCACCATCTTCTTCAAGGACGACGGCAACTACAAGAC
CCGCGCCGAGGTGAAGTTCGAGGGCGACACCCTGGTGAACCGCATCGAGCTGAAGGGCATCGACTTCAAG
GAGGACGGCAACATCCTGGGGCACAAGCTGGAGTACAACTACAACAGCCACAACGTCTATATCATGGCCG
ACAAGCAGAAGAACGGCATCAAGGTGAACTTCAAGATCCGCCACAACATCGAGGACGGCAGCGTGCAGCT
CGCCGACCACTACCAGCAGAACACCCCCATCGGCGACGGCCCCGTGCTGCTGCCCGACAACCACTACCTG
AGCACCCAGTCCAAGCTGAGCAAAGACCCCAACGAGAAGCGCGATCACATGGTCCTGCTGGAGTTCGTGA
CCGCCGCCGGGATCACTCTCGGCATGGACGAGCTGTACAAGTCCGGACTCAGATCTCGAGCTCGGGCTAA
TCGAGGAGCAACAAGACCCAACGGGCCAAATACTGGAAATAAAATATGCCAGTTCAAACTGGTTCTTCTA
GGAGAGTCTGCTGTTGGCAAATCAAGTCTGGTGCTTCGCTTTGTGAAAGGCCAATTTCATGAGTTTCAAG
AGAGTACCATTGGGGCTGCCTTTCTAACCCAAACTGTGTGTCTTGATGACACAACAGTAAAATTTGAAAT
ATGGGATACAGCTGGCCAAGAACGGTATCATAGCCTAGCACCAATGTACTACCGAGGAGCACAAGCCGCC
ATAGTTGTGTATGATATTACAAATGAGGAGTCCTTTTCGAGAGCAAAAAACTGGGTTAAAGAACTTCAAA
GGCAAGCAAGTCCTAATATTGTGATAGCTTTGTCAGGAAACAAGGCTGACTTAGCAAATAAAAGAGCTGT
TGACTTCCAGGAAGCACAGTCCTATGCAGATGACAACAGTTTATTATTCATGGAGACATCAGCTAAAACA
TCGATGAATGTAAATGAAATATTCATGGCAATAGCTAAAAAGTTGCCAAAGAACGAACCACAAAATCCAG
GCGCAAACTCAGCCAGAGGACGAGGAGTAGACCTTACTGAGCCTGCACAGCCAGCCAGAAGCCAGTGTTG
TAGTAACTAAGGATCCGCGGCCGCGACTCTAGAGTCGACGGATCTTTTTCCCTCTGCCAAAAATTATGGG
GACATCATGAAGCCCCTTGAGCATCTGACTTCTGGCTAATAAAGGAAATTTATTTTCATTGCAATAGTGT
GTTGGAATTTTTTGTGTCTCTCACTCGGAAGGACATATGGGAGGGCAAATCATTTAAAACATCAGAATGA
GTATTTGGTTTAGAGTTTGGCAACATATGCCCATATGCTGGCTGCCATGAACAAAGGTTGGCTATAAAGA
GGTCATCAGTATATGAAACAGCCCCCTGCTGTCCATTCCTTATTCCATAGAAAAGCCTTGACTTGAGGTT
AGATTTTTTTTATATTTTGTTTTGTGTTATTTTTTTCTTTAACATCCCTAAAATTTTCCTTACATGTTTT
ACTAGCCAGATTTTTCCTCCTCTCCTGACTACTCCCAGTCATAGCTGTCCCTCTTCTCTTATGGAGATCC
CTCGACCTGCAGCCCAAGCTTGGCGTAATCATGGTCATAGCTGTTTCCTGTGTGAAATTGTTATCCGCTC
ACAATTCCACACAACATACGAGCCGGAAGCATAAAGTGTAAAGCCTGGGGTGCCTAATGAGTGAGCTAAC
TCACATTAATTGCGTTGCGCTCACTGCCCGCTTTCCAGTCGGGAAACCTGTCGTGCCAGCGGATACGCAT
CTCAATTAGTCAGCAACCATAGTCCCGCCCCTAACTCCGCCCATCCCGCCCCTAACTCCGCCCAGTTCCG
CCCATTCTCCGCCCCATGGCTGACTAATTTTTTTTATTTATGCAGAGGCCGAGGCCGCCTCGGCCTCTGA
GCTATTCCAGAAGTAGTGAGGAGGCTTTTTTGGAGGCCTAGGCTTTTGCAAAAAGCTAACTTGTTTATTG
CAGCTTATAATGGTTACAAATAAAGCAATAGCATCACAAATTTCACAAATAAAGCATTTTTTTCACTGCA
TTCTAGTTGTGGTTTGTCCAAACTCATCAATGTATCTTATCATGTCTCGATCCGCTGCATTAATGAATCG
GCCAACGCGCGGGGAGAGGCGGTTTGCGTATTGGGCGCTCTTCCGCTTCCTCGCTCACTGACTCGCTGCG
CTCGGTCGTTCGGCTGCGGCGAGCGGTATCAGCTCACTCAAAGGCGGTAATACGGTTATCCACAGAATCA
GGGGATAACGCAGGAAAGAACATGTGAGCAAAAGGCCAGCAAAAGGCCAGGAACCGTAAAAAGGCCGCGT
TGCTGGCGTTTTTCCATAGGCTCCGCCCCCCTGACGAGCATCACAAAAATCGACGCTCAAGTCAGAGGTG
GCGAAACCCGACAGGACTATAAAGATACCAGGCGTTTCCCCCTGGAAGCTCCCTCGTGCGCTCTCCTGTT
CCGACCCTGCCGCTTACCGGATACCTGTCCGCCTTTCTCCCTTCGGGAAGCGTGGCGCTTTCTCATAGCT
CACGCTGTAGGTATCTCAGTTCGGTGTAGGTCGTTCGCTCCAAGCTGGGCTGTGTGCACGAACCCCCCGT
TCAGCCCGACCGCTGCGCCTTATCCGGTAACTATCGTCTTGAGTCCAACCCGGTAAGACACGACTTATCG
CCACTGGCAGCAGCCACTGGTAACAGGATTAGCAGAGCGAGGTATGTAGGCGGTGCTACAGAGTTCTTGA
AGTGGTGGCCTAACTACGGCTACACTAGAAGAACAGTATTTGGTATCTGCGCTCTGCTGAAGCCAGTTAC
CTTCGGAAAAAGAGTTGGTAGCTCTTGATCCGGCAAACAAACCACCGCTGGTAGCGGTGGTTTTTTTGTT
TGCAAGCAGCAGATTACGCGCAGAAAAAAAGGATCTCAAGAAGATCCTTTGATCTTTTCTACGGGGTCTG
ACGCTCAGTGGAACGAAAACTCACGTTAAGGGATTTTGGTCATGAGATTATCAAAAAGGATCTTCACCTA
GATCCTTTTAAATTAAAAATGAAGTTTTAAATCAATCTAAAGTATATATGAGTAAACTTGGTCTGACAGT
TACCAATGCTTAATCAGTGAGGCACCTATCTCAGCGATCTGTCTATTTCGTTCATCCATAGTTGCCTGAC
TCCCCGTCGTGTAGATAACTACGATACGGGAGGGCTTACCATCTGGCCCCAGTGCTGCAATGATACCGCG
AGACCCACGCTCACCGGCTCCAGATTTATCAGCAATAAACCAGCCAGCCGGAAGGGCCGAGCGCAGAAGT
GGTCCTGCAACTTTATCCGCCTCCATCCAGTCTATTAATTGTTGCCGGGAAGCTAGAGTAAGTAGTTCGC
CAGTTAATAGTTTGCGCAACGTTGTTGCCATTGCTACAGGCATCGTGGTGTCACGCTCGTCGTTTGGTAT
GGCTTCATTCAGCTCCGGTTCCCAACGATCAAGGCGAGTTACATGATCCCCCATGTTGTGCAAAAAAGCG
GTTAGCTCCTTCGGTCCTCCGATCGTTGTCAGAAGTAAGTTGGCCGCAGTGTTATCACTCATGGTTATGG
CAGCACTGCATAATTCTCTTACTGTCATGCCATCCGTAAGATGCTTTTCTGTGACTGGTGAGTACTCAAC
CAAGTCATTCTGAGAATAGTGTATGCGGCGACCGAGTTGCTCTTGCCCGGCGTCAATACGGGATAATACC
GCGCCACATAGCAGAACTTTAAAAGTGCTCATCATTGGAAAACGTTCTTCGGGGCGAAAACTCTCAAGGA
TCTTACCGCTGTTGAGATCCAGTTCGATGTAACCCACTCGTGCACCCAACTGATCTTCAGCATCTTTTAC
TTTCACCAGCGTTTCTGGGTGAGCAAAAACAGGAAGGCAAAATGCCGCAAAAAAGGGAATAAGGGCGACA
CGGAAATGTTGAATACTCATACTCTTCCTTTTTCAATATTATTGAAGCATTTATCAGGGTTATTGTCTCA
TGAGCGGATACATATTTGAATGTATTTAGAAAAATAAACAAATAGGGGTTCCGCGCACATTTCCCCGAAA
A
Features (pLannotate 1.2.2; 19 found; start..end, strand, type, name):
     19..398     +  enhancer       CMV enhancer: human cytomegalovirus immediate early enhancer
    400..677     +  promoter       chicken β-actin promoter: No description available
    678..1698    +  intron         chimeric intron: chimera between introns from chicken β-actin and rabbit β-globin
   1696..1752    +  CDS            HBB (fragment): HBB_LEPEU - Experimental evidence at protein level: Swiss-Prot protein existence level 1. Involved in oxygen transport from the lung to the various peripheral tissues. From Lepus europaeus (European hare).
   1775..2491    +  CDS            mEGFP: mEGFP is a basic (constitutively fluorescent) green fluorescent protein published in 2002, derived from Aequorea victoria. It has moderate acid sensitivity.
   2492..2513    +  misc_feature   MCS (fragment): multiple cloning site
   2516..3157    +  CDS            Rab5a: RAB5A_MOUSE - Also known as nnyRab5a. Experimental evidence at protein level: Swiss-Prot protein existence level 1. Small GTPase which cycles between active GTP-bound and inactive GDP-bound states. In its active state, binds to a variety of effector proteins to regulate cellular responses such as of intracellular membrane trafficking, from the formation of transport vesicles to their fusion with membranes. Active GTP-bound form is able to recruit to membranes different sets of downstream effectors directly responsible for vesicle formation, movement, tethering and fusion. RAB5A is required for
   3258..3313    +  polyA_signal   β-globin poly(A) signal: rabbit β-globin polyadenylation signal (Gil and Proudfoot, 1987)
   3698..3714    -  protein_bind   lac operator: The lac repressor binds to the lac operator to inhibit transcription in E. coli. This inhibition can be relieved by adding lactose or isopropyl-β-D-thiogalactopyranoside (IPTG). lac repressor encoded by lacI
   3722..3752    -  promoter       lac promoter: promoter for the E. coli lac operon
   3767..3788    -  protein_bind   CAP binding site: CAP binding activates transcription in the presence of cAMP. E. coli catabolite activator protein
   3801..3840    -  CDS            lacI (fragment): lac repressor; lacI; The lac repressor binds to the lac operator to inhibit transcription in E. coli. This inhibition can be relieved by adding lactose or isopropyl-β-D-thiogalactopyranoside (IPTG).
   3847..3869    +  promoter       SV40 promoter (fragment): SV40 enhancer and early promoter
   3893..4028    +  rep_origin     SV40 ori: SV40 origin of replication
   4048..4169    +  polyA_signal   SV40 poly(A) signal: SV40 polyadenylation signal
   4184..4238    -  CDS            lacI (fragment): lac repressor; lacI; The lac repressor binds to the lac operator to inhibit transcription in E. coli. This inhibition can be relieved by adding lactose or isopropyl-β-D-thiogalactopyranoside (IPTG).
   4421..5009    -  rep_origin     ori: high-copy-number ColE1/pMB1/pBR322/pUC origin of replication
   5180..6040    -  CDS            AmpR: β-lactamase; bla; confers resistance to ampicillin, carbenicillin, and related antibiotics
   6041..6145    -  promoter       AmpR promoter: bla
