[The description below was written by a language model from this plasmid's Addgene catalogue record and pLannotate feature annotations shown in this document.]
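Description:
pCAAGS-mEGFP-Rab5a is a mammalian expression plasmid built on the pCAGGS backbone, about 6.2 kb in the sequenced record. It is maintained in E. coli through a high-copy ColE1/pUC-type origin and selected with ampicillin via the β-lactamase (AmpR) gene and its own promoter. The backbone also carries an SV40 origin of replication, which can support episomal amplification in cells expressing SV40 large T antigen. An SV40 poly(A) signal and remnants of lac regulatory sequence (lac promoter, operator, CAP site, small lacI fragments) are also annotated; these appear to be vector leftovers rather than functional parts of the payload.

The expression cassette is driven by the composite CAG promoter, annotated here as the CMV immediate-early enhancer, the chicken β-actin promoter and a chimeric chicken β-actin/rabbit β-globin intron. Together these give strong, broadly constitutive transcription in mammalian cells. A short β-globin-derived fragment precedes the open reading frame. The insert encodes monomeric EGFP (mEGFP) joined through a short linker derived from a multiple cloning site to the N-terminus of Rab5a, and it is terminated by the rabbit β-globin polyadenylation signal. The catalogue lists the Rab5a sequence as rat, although the automated annotation matched it to the closely related mouse protein. Rab5a is a small GTPase that cycles between GTP- and GDP-bound states and regulates membrane trafficking.

The stated purpose is "Rab5 sensor donor", so the mEGFP-tagged Rab5a presumably serves as the fluorescence donor half of a two-component FRET-type activity sensor. The acceptor partner is not part of this plasmid and is not described in the record. The associated publication concerns Rab GTPase signalling in AMPA receptor trafficking and dendritic spine enlargement during long-term potentiation.
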