Addgene plasmid #246259: pCAAGS-mEGFP-Rab5a
Purpose: Rab5 sensor donor
Depositing lab: Ryohei Yasuda. Depositing organization: Max Planck Florida Institute. Publication: Rab10 inactivation promotes AMPAR trafficking and spine enlargement during long-term potentiation. Wang J, Nishiyama J, Parra-Bueno P, Okaz E, Oz G, Liu X, Watabe T, Suponitsky-Kroyter I, McGraw TE, Szatmari EM, Yasuda R. Elife. 2025 Sep 23;13:RP103879. doi: 10.7554/eLife.103879. PubMed 40986440.
Backbone
  Vector backbone: pCAGGS
  Backbone size w/o insert (bp): 4673
  Vector type: Mammalian Expression
Growth in bacteria
  Bacterial resistance: Ampicillin, 100 μg/mL
  Growth temperature: 37°C
  Growth strain: DH5alpha
  Copy number: High Copy
Gene/Insert
  Gene/Insert name: mEGFP-Rab5a
  Species: R. norvegicus (rat)
  Insert size (bp): 1488
  Entrez Gene: Rab5a
  Promoter: CAG
  Cloning method: Restriction Enzyme; 5′ cloning site Unknown (unknown if destroyed)
Terms and licenses: Academic/Nonprofit Terms; Industry Terms: Not Available to Industry
How to cite: pCAAGS-mEGFP-Rab5a was a gift from Ryohei Yasuda (Addgene plasmid # 246259 ; http://n2t.net/addgene:246259 ; RRID:Addgene_246259)
